Addgene plasmid #142855: TFORF1793
Purpose: Lentiviral vector for overexpressing transcription factor ORFs with unique 24-bp barcodes. Barcodes facilitate identification of transcription factors in pooled screens.
Depositing lab: Feng Zhang. Depositing organization: Broad Institute. Publication: A transcription factor atlas of directed differentiation. Joung J, Ma S, Tay T, Geiger-Schuller KR, Kirchgatterer PC, Verdine VK, Guo B, Arias-Garcia MA, Allen WE, Singh A, Kuksenko O, Abudayyeh OO, Gootenberg JS, Fu Z, Macrae RK, Buenrostro JD, Regev A, Zhang F. Cell. 2023 Jan 5;186(1):209-229.e26. doi: 10.1016/j.cell.2022.11.026. PubMed 36608654.
Backbone
  Vector backbone: pLX_TRC317
  Backbone manufacturer: Broad Institute Genetic Perturbation Platform
  Backbone size w/o insert (bp): 8264
  Vector type: Mammalian Expression, Lentiviral
  Selectable markers: Puromycin
Growth in bacteria
  Bacterial resistance: Ampicillin, 100 μg/mL
  Growth temperature: 30°C
  Growth strain: NEB Stable
  Copy number: High Copy
Gene/Insert
  Gene/Insert name: CNBP
  Species: H. sapiens (human)
  Insert size (bp): 638
  Entrez Gene: CNBP (a.k.a. CNBP1, DM2, PROMM, RNF163, ZCCHC22, ZNF9)
  Promoter: EF1a
  Cloning method: Unknown
  Sequencing primers: 5′ GGGTGGAGACTGAAGTTAGGCCAG; 3′ CACATAGCGTAAAAGGAGCAACATAG
Terms and licenses: Academic/Nonprofit Terms; Industry Terms: Not Available to Industry
Depositor comments: NM_001127193,ENST00000451728 . The transcription factor ORF portion of this plasmid was synthesized by Genewiz. Please test multiple small colonies in case of plasmid recombination. To make this collection available in a timely manner, a portion of this collection was not fully sequenced by Addgene. If an Addgene verified full plasmid sequence is not available, please contact us prior to placing an order to request the full sequence.
How to cite: TFORF1793 was a gift from Feng Zhang (Addgene plasmid # 142855 ; http://n2t.net/addgene:142855 ; RRID:Addgene_142855)
