[The description below was written by a language model from this plasmid's Addgene catalogue record and pLannotate feature annotations shown in this document.]
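Description:
TFORF1793 is a third-generation-style, self-inactivating lentiviral expression plasmid built on the pLX_TRC317 backbone and carrying the human CNBP open reading frame (also known as ZNF9), a zinc-finger nucleic-acid-binding protein. It belongs to a barcoded transcription factor ORF collection. In bacteria it is maintained through a high-copy ColE1/pUC-type origin and selected with ampicillin via the β-lactamase gene. An f1 origin and remnants of a lac/lacZα cloning region flanked by T7 and T3 promoters are also present in the backbone. The depositor notes that the plasmid can recombine, as is common for LTR-containing vectors.

The viral portion begins with an RSV promoter fused to a truncated HIV-1 5' LTR, which drives Tat-independent transcription of the genomic RNA. This is followed by the Ψ packaging signal, a partial gag sequence, the RRE for Rev-dependent nuclear export, and a cPPT/CTS element. An SV40 early promoter/origin segment drives puromycin N-acetyltransferase, allowing selection of transduced mammalian cells. Downstream, the strong constitutive EF-1α promoter drives CNBP. The annotation software matched this ORF to the mouse orthologue, but the catalogue entry records it as human, based on a named human transcript. A WPRE after the ORF enhances transcript stability and expression, and the ΔU3 3' LTR inactivates the integrated provirus's LTR promoter activity.

The record states that each ORF in the collection is paired with a unique 24-bp barcode, though the feature table does not annotate it. The barcode lets the transcription factor be identified by sequencing in pooled overexpression screens, such as directed-differentiation studies.
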