Features (pLannotate 1.2.2; 31 found; start..end, strand, type, name):
      5..231     +  promoter       RSV promoter: Rous sarcoma virus enhancer/promoter
    232..412     +  LTR            5' LTR (truncated): truncated 5' long terminal repeat (LTR) from HIV-1
    459..584     +  misc_feature   HIV-1 Ψ: packaging signal of human immunodeficiency virus type 1
    568..931     +  CDS            HIV-1 gag (fragment): gag protein from human immunodeficiency virus 1; gag
   1077..1310    +  misc_feature   RRE: The Rev response element (RRE) of HIV-1 allows for Rev-dependent mRNA export from the nucleus to the cytoplasm.
   1687..1713    +  CDS            Rev (fragment): human immunodeficiency virus 1 (HIV-1) Rev protein; rev; enhances nuclear export of unspliced and incompletely spliced viral mRNAs
   1720..1743    +  promoter       SV40 promoter (fragment): SV40 early promoter
   1744..1815    +  promoter       SV40 promoter (fragment): SV40 enhancer and early promoter
   1839..1974    +  rep_origin     SV40 ori: SV40 origin of replication
   2020..2616    +  CDS            PuroR (fragment): puromycin N-acetyltransferase; pac from Streptomyces; confers resistance to puromycin
   2665..2782    +  misc_feature   cPPT/CTS: central polypurine tract and central termination sequence of HIV-1
   2847..2913    +  CDS            small t antigen (fragment): SV40 (simian virus 40) small t antigen
   2920..4098    +  promoter       EF-1α promoter: strong constitutive promoter for human elongation factor EF-1α
   4115..4648    +  CDS            Cnbp: CNBP_MOUSE - Also known as Cnbp1, Znf9. Experimental evidence at protein level: Swiss-Prot protein existence level 1. Single-stranded DNA-binding protein, with specificity to the sterol regulatory element (SRE). Involved in sterol-mediated repression. From Mus musculus (Mouse).
   4664..4717    +  promoter       U6 promoter (fragment): RNA polymerase III promoter for human U6 snRNA
   4759..5347    +  misc_feature   WPRE: woodchuck hepatitis virus posttranscriptional regulatory element
   5398..5417    +  misc_feature   cPPT/CTS (fragment): central polypurine tract and central termination sequence of HIV-1
   5419..5652    +  LTR            3' LTR (ΔU3): self-inactivating 3' long terminal repeat (LTR) from HIV-1
   5730..5851    +  polyA_signal   SV40 poly(A) signal: SV40 polyadenylation signal
   5891..6026    +  rep_origin     SV40 ori: SV40 origin of replication
   6047..6065    -  promoter       T7 promoter: promoter for bacteriophage T7 RNA polymerase
   6073..6228    +  CDS            lacZα (fragment): LacZα fragment of β-galactosidase; lacZ fragment
   6233..6661    +  rep_origin     f1 ori (sequence partly withheld): f1 bacteriophage origin of replication; arrow indicates direction of (+) strand synthesis
   6714..6818    +  promoter       AmpR promoter: bla
   6819..7679    +  CDS            AmpR: β-lactamase; bla; confers resistance to ampicillin, carbenicillin, and related antibiotics
   7850..8438    +  rep_origin     ori: high-copy-number ColE1/pMB1/pBR322/pUC origin of replication
   8621..8713    +  CDS            lacI (fragment): lac repressor; lacI; The lac repressor binds to the lac operator to inhibit transcription in E. coli. This inhibition can be relieved by adding lactose or isopropyl-β-D-thiogalactopyranoside (IPTG).
   8726..8747    +  protein_bind   CAP binding site: CAP binding activates transcription in the presence of cAMP. E. coli catabolite activator protein
   8762..8792    +  promoter       lac promoter: promoter for the E. coli lac operon
   8800..8816    +  protein_bind   lac operator: The lac repressor binds to the lac operator to inhibit transcription in E. coli. This inhibition can be relieved by adding lactose or isopropyl-β-D-thiogalactopyranoside (IPTG). lac repressor encoded by lacI
   8861..8879    +  promoter       T3 promoter: promoter for bacteriophage T3 RNA polymerase
>Addgene plasmid #142855 | TFORF1793 | addgene full sequence | sequence record 462907 | Addgene NGS Result
TTAATGTAGTCTTATGCAATACTCTTGTAGTCTTGCAACATGGTAACGATGAGTTAGCAACATGCCTTAC
AAGGAGAGAAAAAGCACCGTGCATGCCGATTGGTGGAAGTAAGGTGGTACGATCGTGCCTTATTAGGAAG
GCAACAGACGGGTCTGACATGGATTGGACGAACCACTGAATTGCCGCATTGCAGAGATATTGTATTTAAG
TGCCTAGCTCGATACATAAACGGGTCTCTCTGGTTAGACCAGATCTGAGCCTGGGAGCTCTCTGGCTAAC
TAGGGAACCCACTGCTTAAGCCTCAATAAAGCTTGCCTTGAGTGCTTCAAGTAGTGTGTGCCCGTCTGTT
GTGTGACTCTGGTAACTAGAGATCCCTCAGACCCTTTTAGTCAGTGTGGAAAATCTCTAGCAGTGGCGCC
CGAACAGGGACTTGAAAGCGAAAGGGAAACCAGAGGAGCTCTCTCGACGCAGGACTCGGCTTGCTGAAGC
GCGCACGGCAAGAGGCGAGGGGCGGCGACTGGTGAGTACGCCAAAAATTTTGACTAGCGGAGGCTAGAAG
GAGAGAGATGGGTGCGAGAGCGTCAGTATTAAGCGGGGGAGAATTAGATCGCGATGGGAAAAAATTCGGT
TAAGGCCAGGGGGAAAGAAAAAATATAAATTAAAACATATAGTATGGGCAAGCAGGGAGCTAGAACGATT
CGCAGTTAATCCTGGCCTGTTAGAAACATCAGAAGGCTGTAGACAAATACTGGGACAGCTACAACCATCC
CTTCAGACAGGATCAGAAGAACTTAGATCATTATATAATACAGTAGCAACCCTCTATTGTGTGCATCAAA
GGATAGAGATAAAAGACACCAAGGAAGCTTTAGACAAGATAGAGGAAGAGCAAAACAAAAGTAAGACCAC
CGCACAGCAAGCGGCCGCTGATCTTCAGACCTGGAGGAGGAGATATGAGGGACAATTGGAGAAGTGAATT
ATATAAATATAAAGTAGTAAAAATTGAACCATTAGGAGTAGCACCCACCAAGGCAAAGAGAAGAGTGGTG
CAGAGAGAAAAAAGAGCAGTGGGAATAGGAGCTTTGTTCCTTGGGTTCTTGGGAGCAGCAGGAAGCACTA
TGGGCGCAGCGTCAATGACGCTGACGGTACAGGCCAGACAATTATTGTCTGGTATAGTGCAGCAGCAGAA
CAATTTGCTGAGGGCTATTGAGGCGCAACAGCATCTGTTGCAACTCACAGTCTGGGGCATCAAGCAGCTC
CAGGCAAGAATCCTGGCTGTGGAAAGATACCTAAAGGATCAACAGCTCCTGGGGATTTGGGGTTGCTCTG
GAAAACTCATTTGCACCACTGCTGTGCCTTGGAATGCTAGTTGGAGTAATAAATCTCTGGAACAGATTTG
GAATCACACGACCTGGATGGAGTGGGACAGAGAAATTAACAATTACACAAGCTTAATACACTCCTTAATT
GAAGAATCGCAAAACCAGCAAGAAAAGAATGAACAAGAATTATTGGAATTAGATAAATGGGCAAGTTTGT
GGAATTGGTTTAACATAACAAATTGGCTGTGGTATATAAAATTATTCATAATGATAGTAGGAGGCTTGGT
AGGTTTAAGAATAGTTTTTGCTGTACTTTCTATAGTGAATAGAGTTAGGCAGGGATATTCACCATTATCG
TTTCAGACCCACCTCCCAACCCCGAGGGGACCCATGCATTGCATCTCAATTAGTCAGCAACCAGGTGTGG
AAAGTCCCCAGGCTCCCCAGCAGGCAGAAGTATGCAAAGCATGCGTCTCAATTAGTCAGCAACCATAGTC
CCGCCCCTAACTCCGCCCATCCCGCCCCTAACTCCGCCCAGTTCCGCCCATTCTCCGCCCCATGGCTGAC
TAATTTTTTTTATTTATGCAGAGGCCGAGGCCGCCTCGGCCTCTGAGCTATTCCAGAAGTAGTGAGGAGG
CTTTTTTGGAGGCCTAGGCTTTTGCAAAAAGCTTTCTAGAGGTACCACCGGAGCTTACCATGACCGAGTA
CAAGCCCACGGTGCGCCTCGCCACCCGCGACGACGTCCCCAGGGCCGTACGCACCCTCGCCGCCGCGTTC
GCCGACTACCCCGCCACGCGCCACACCGTCGATCCGGACCGCCACATCGAGCGGGTCACCGAGCTGCAAG
AACTCTTCCTCACGCGCGTCGGGCTCGACATCGGCAAGGTGTGGGTCGCGGACGACGGCGCCGCCGTGGC
GGTCTGGACCACGCCGGAGAGCGTCGAAGCGGGGGCGGTGTTCGCCGAGATCGGCCCGCGCATGGCCGAG
TTGAGCGGTTCCCGGCTGGCCGCGCAGCAACAGATGGAAGGCCTCCTGGCGCCGCACCGGCCCAAGGAGC
CCGCGTGGTTCCTGGCCACCGTCGGCGTCTCGCCCGACCACCAGGGCAAGGGTCTGGGCAGCGCCGTCGT
GCTCCCCGGAGTGGAGGCGGCCGAGCGCGCCGGGGTGCCCGCCTTCCTGGAGACCTCCGCGCCCCGCAAC
CTCCCCTTCTACGAGCGGCTCGGCTTCACCGTCACCGCCGACGTCGAGGTGCCCGAAGGACCGCGCACCT
GGTGCATGACCCGCAAGCCCGGTGCCAGTTAACGAATTCTAGATCTTGAGACAAATGGCAGTATTCATCC
ACAATTTTAAAAGAAAAGGGGGGATTGGGGGGTACAGTGCAGGGGAAAGAATAGTAGACATAATAGCAAC
AGACATACAAACTAAAGAATTACAAAAACAAATTACAAAAATTCAAAATTTTCGGGTTTATTACAGGGAC
AGCAGAGATCCACTTTGGCGCCGGCTCGAGGCCTGCAGGTGCAAAGATGGATAAAGTTTTAAACAGAGAG
GAATCTTTGCAGCTAATGGACCTTCTAGGTCTTGAAAGGAGTGGGAATTGGCTCCGGTGCCCGTCAGTGG
GCAGAGCGCACATCGCCCACAGTCCCCGAGAAGTTGGGGGGAGGGGTCGGCAATTGAACCGGTGCCTAGA
GAAGGTGGCGCGGGGTAAACTGGGAAAGTGATGTCGTGTACTGGCTCCGCCTTTTTCCCGAGGGTGGGGG
AGAACCGTATATAAGTGCAGTAGTCGCCGTGAACGTTCTTTTTCGCAACGGGTTTGCCGCCAGAACACAG
GTAAGTGCCGTGTGTGGTTCCCGCGGGCCTGGCCTCTTTACGGGTTATGGCCCTTGCGTGCCTTGAATTA
CTTCCACCTGGCTGCAGTACGTGATTCTTGATCCCGAGCTTCGGGTTGGAAGTGGGTGGGAGAGTTCGAG
GCCTTGCGCTTAAGGAGCCCCTTCGCCTCGTGCTTGAGTTGAGGCCTGGCCTGGGCGCTGGGGCCGCCGC
GTGCGAATCTGGTGGCACCTTCGCGCCTGTCTCGCTGCTTTCGATAAGTCTCTAGCCATTTAAAATTTTT
GATGACCTGCTGCGACGCTTTTTTTCTGGCAAGATAGTCTTGTAAATGCGGGCCAAGATCTGCACACTGG
TATTTCGGTTTTTGGGGCCGCGGGCGGCGACGGGGCCCGTGCGTCCCAGCGCACATGTTCGGCGAGGCGG
GGCCTGCGAGCGCGGCCACCGAGAATCGGACGGGGGTAGTCTCAAGCTGGCCGGCCTGCTCTGGTGCCTG
GCCTCGCGCCGCCGTGTATCGCCCCGCCCTGGGCGGCAAGGCTGGCCCGGTCGGCACCAGTTGCGTGAGC
GGAAAGATGGCCGCTTCCCGGCCCTGCTGCAGGGAGCTCAAAATGGAGGACGCGGCGCTCGGGAGAGCGG
GCGGGTGAGTCACCCACACAAAGGAAAAGGGCCTTTCCGTCCTCAGCCGTCGCTTCATGTGACTCCACGG
AGTACCGGGCGCCGTCCAGGCACCTCGATTAGTTCTCGAGCTTTTGGAGTACGTCGTCTTTAGGTTGGGG
GGAGGGGTTTTATGCGATGGAGTTTCCCCACACTGAGTGGGTGGAGACTGAAGTTAGGCCAGCTTGGCAC
TTGATGTAATTCTCCTTGGAATTTGCCCTTTTTGAGTTTGGATCTTGGTTCATTCTCAAGCCTCAGACAG
TGGTTCAAAGTTTTTTTCTTCCATTTCAGGTGTCGTGAGGCTAGCACCGCCACCATGAGCAGCAATGAGT
GCTTCAAGTGTGGACGATCTGGCCACTGGGCCCGGGAATGTCCTACTGGTGGAGGCCGTGGTCGTGGAAT
GAGAAGCCGTGGCAGAGGTGGTTTTACCTCGGATAGAGGTTTCCAGTTTGTTTCCTCGTCTCTTCCAGAC
ATTTGTTATCGCTGTGGTGAGTCTGGTCATCTTGCCAAGGATTGTGATCTTCAGGAGGATGAAGCCTGCT
ATAACTGCGGTAGAGGTGGCCACATTGCCAAGGACTGCAAGGAGCCCAAGAGAGAGCGAGAGCAATGCTG
CTACAACTGTGGCAAACCAGGCCATCTGGCTCGTGACTGCGACCATGCAGATGAGCAGAAATGCTATTCT
TGTGGAGAATTCGGACACATTCAAAAAGACTGCACCAAAGTGAAGTGCTATAGGTGTGGTGAAACTGGTC
ATGTAGCCATCAACTGCAGCAAGACAAGTGAAGTCAACTGTTACCGCTGTGGCGAGTCAGGGCACCTTGC
ACGGGAATGCACAATTGAGGCTACAGCCTAGTAATGAACTAGTCCGTAACTTGAAAGTATTTCGATTTCT
TGGCTTTATATATCTTGTGGAAAGGACGAGACTTGAGGGTTTGGCCCTCGTCTACGCGTTAAGTCGACAA
TCAACCTCTGGATTACAAAATTTGTGAAAGATTGACTGGTATTCTTAACTATGTTGCTCCTTTTACGCTA
TGTGGATACGCTGCTTTAATGCCTTTGTATCATGCTATTGCTTCCCGTATGGCTTTCATTTTCTCCTCCT
TGTATAAATCCTGGTTGCTGTCTCTTTATGAGGAGTTGTGGCCCGTTGTCAGGCAACGTGGCGTGGTGTG
CACTGTGTTTGCTGACGCAACCCCCACTGGTTGGGGCATTGCCACCACCTGTCAGCTCCTTTCCGGGACT
TTCGCTTTCCCCCTCCCTATTGCCACGGCGGAACTCATCGCCGCCTGCCTTGCCCGCTGCTGGACAGGGG
CTCGGCTGTTGGGCACTGACAATTCCGTGGTGTTGTCGGGGAAATCATCGTCCTTTCCTTGGCTGCTCGC
CTGTGTTGCCACCTGGATTCTGCGCGGGACGTCCTTCTGCTACGTCCCTTCGGCCCTCAATCCAGCGGAC
CTTCCTTCCCGCGGCCTGCTGCCGGCTCTGCGGCCTCTTCCGCGTCTTCGCCTTCGCCCTCAGACGAGTC
GGATCTCCCTTTGGGCCGCCTCCCCGCGTCGACTTTAAGACCAATGACTTACAAGGCAGCTGTAGATCTT
AGCCACTTTTTAAAAGAAAAGGGGGGACTGGAAGGGCTAATTCACTCCCAACGAAGACAAGATCTGCTTT
TTGCTTGTACTGGGTCTCTCTGGTTAGACCAGATCTGAGCCTGGGAGCTCTCTGGCTAACTAGGGAACCC
ACTGCTTAAGCCTCAATAAAGCTTGCCTTGAGTGCTTCAAGTAGTGTGTGCCCGTCTGTTGTGTGACTCT
GGTAACTAGAGATCCCTCAGACCCTTTTAGTCAGTGTGGAAAATCTCTAGCAGTACGTATAGTAGTTCAT
GTCATCTTATTATTCAGTATTTATAACTTGCAAAGAAATGAATATCAGAGAGTGAGAGGAACTTGTTTAT
TGCAGCTTATAATGGTTACAAATAAAGCAATAGCATCACAAATTTCACAAATAAAGCATTTTTTTCACTG
CATTCTAGTTGTGGTTTGTCCAAACTCATCAATGTATCTTATCATGTCTGGCTCTAGCTATCCCGCCCCT
AACTCCGCCCATCCCGCCCCTAACTCCGCCCAGTTCCGCCCATTCTCCGCCCCATGGCTGACTAATTTTT
TTTATTTATGCAGAGGCCGAGGCCGCCTCGGCCTCTGAGCTATTCCAGAAGTAGTGAGGAGGCTTTTTTG
GAGGCCTAGGGACGTACCCAATTCGCCCTATAGTGAGTCGTATTACGCGCGCTCACTGGCCGTCGTTTTA
CAACGTCGTGACTGGGAAAACCCTGGCGTTACCCAACTTAATCGCCTTGCAGCACATCCCCCTTTCGCCA
GCTGGCGTAATAGCGAAGAGGCCCGCACCGATCGCCCTTCCCAACAGTTGCGCAGCCTGAATGGCGAATG
GG
[124 nt withheld, positions 6233-6356]
C
[91 nt withheld, positions 6358-6448]
A
[49 nt withheld, positions 6450-6498]
CCTTTGACGTTGGAGTCCACGTTCTTT
[37 nt withheld, positions 6526-6562]
ACCCTATCTCGGTCTATTCTTTTGATTTATAAGGGATTTTGCCGATTTCGGCCTATTGGTTAAAAAATGA
GCTGATTTAACAAAAATTTAACGCGAATTTTAACAAAATATTAACGCTTACAATTTAGGTGGCACTTTTC
GGGGAAATGTGCGCGGAACCCCTATTTGTTTATTTTTCTAAATACATTCAAATATGTATCCGCTCATGAG
ACAATAACCCTGATAAATGCTTCAATAATATTGAAAAAGGAAGAGTATGAGTATTCAACATTTCCGTGTC
GCCCTTATTCCCTTTTTTGCGGCATTTTGCCTTCCTGTTTTTGCTCACCCAGAAACGCTGGTGAAAGTAA
AAGATGCTGAAGATCAGTTGGGTGCACGAGTGGGTTACATCGAACTGGATCTCAACAGCGGTAAGATCCT
TGAGAGTTTTCGCCCCGAAGAACGTTTTCCAATGATGAGCACTTTTAAAGTTCTGCTATGTGGCGCGGTA
TTATCCCGTATTGACGCCGGGCAAGAGCAACTCGGTCGCCGCATACACTATTCTCAGAATGACTTGGTTG
AGTACTCACCAGTCACAGAAAAGCATCTTACGGATGGCATGACAGTAAGAGAATTATGCAGTGCTGCCAT
AACCATGAGTGATAACACTGCGGCCAACTTACTTCTGACAACGATCGGAGGACCGAAGGAGCTAACCGCT
TTTTTGCACAACATGGGGGATCATGTAACTCGCCTTGATCGTTGGGAACCGGAGCTGAATGAAGCCATAC
CAAACGACGAGCGTGACACCACGATGCCTGTAGCAATGGCAACAACGTTGCGCAAACTATTAACTGGCGA
ACTACTTACTCTAGCTTCCCGGCAACAATTAATAGACTGGATGGAGGCGGATAAAGTTGCAGGACCACTT
CTGCGCTCGGCCCTTCCGGCTGGCTGGTTTATTGCTGATAAATCTGGAGCCGGTGAGCGTGGGTCTCGCG
GTATCATTGCAGCACTGGGGCCAGATGGTAAGCCCTCCCGTATCGTAGTTATCTACACGACGGGGAGTCA
GGCAACTATGGATGAACGAAATAGACAGATCGCTGAGATAGGTGCCTCACTGATTAAGCATTGGTAACTG
TCAGACCAAGTTTACTCATATATACTTTAGATTGATTTAAAACTTCATTTTTAATTTAAAAGGATCTAGG
TGAAGATCCTTTTTGATAATCTCATGACCAAAATCCCTTAACGTGAGTTTTCGTTCCACTGAGCGTCAGA
CCCCGTAGAAAAGATCAAAGGATCTTCTTGAGATCCTTTTTTTCTGCGCGTAATCTGCTGCTTGCAAACA
AAAAAACCACCGCTACCAGCGGTGGTTTGTTTGCCGGATCAAGAGCTACCAACTCTTTTTCCGAAGGTAA
CTGGCTTCAGCAGAGCGCAGATACCAAATACTGTTCTTCTAGTGTAGCCGTAGTTAGGCCACCACTTCAA
GAACTCTGTAGCACCGCCTACATACCTCGCTCTGCTAATCCTGTTACCAGTGGCTGCTGCCAGTGGCGAT
AAGTCGTGTCTTACCGGGTTGGACTCAAGACGATAGTTACCGGATAAGGCGCAGCGGTCGGGCTGAACGG
GGGGTTCGTGCACACAGCCCAGCTTGGAGCGAACGACCTACACCGAACTGAGATACCTACAGCGTGAGCT
ATGAGAAAGCGCCACGCTTCCCGAAGGGAGAAAGGCGGACAGGTATCCGGTAAGCGGCAGGGTCGGAACA
GGAGAGCGCACGAGGGAGCTTCCAGGGGGAAACGCCTGGTATCTTTATAGTCCTGTCGGGTTTCGCCACC
TCTGACTTGAGCGTCGATTTTTGTGATGCTCGTCAGGGGGGCGGAGCCTATGGAAAAACGCCAGCAACGC
GGCCTTTTTACGGTTCCTGGCCTTTTGCTGGCCTTTTGCTCACATGTTCTTTCCTGCGTTATCCCCTGAT
TCTGTGGATAACCGTATTACCGCCTTTGAGTGAGCTGATACCGCTCGCCGCAGCCGAACGACCGAGCGCA
GCGAGTCAGTGAGCGAGGAAGCGGAAGAGCGCCCAATACGCAAACCGCCTCTCCCCGCGCGTTGGCCGAT
TCATTAATGCAGCTGGCACGACAGGTTTCCCGACTGGAAAGCGGGCAGTGAGCGCAACGCAATTAATGTG
AGTTAGCTCACTCATTAGGCACCCCAGGCTTTACACTTTATGCTTCCGGCTCGTATGTTGTGTGGAATTG
TGAGCGGATAACAATTTCACACAGGAAACAGCTATGACCATGATTACGCCAAGCGCGCAATTAACCCTCA
CTAAAGGGAACAAAAGCTGGAGCTGCAAGC
