>Addgene plasmid #142855 | TFORF1793 | depositor partial sequence | sequence record 280703 | Insert
ACCGCCACCATGAGCAGCAATGAGTGCTTCAAGTGTGGACGATCTGGCCACTGGGCCCGGGAATGTCCTA
CTGGTGGAGGCCGTGGTCGTGGAATGAGAAGCCGTGGCAGAGGTGGTTTTACCTCGGATAGAGGTTTCCA
GTTTGTTTCCTCGTCTCTTCCAGACATTTGTTATCGCTGTGGTGAGTCTGGTCATCTTGCCAAGGATTGT
GATCTTCAGGAGGATGAAGCCTGCTATAACTGCGGTAGAGGTGGCCACATTGCCAAGGACTGCAAGGAGC
CCAAGAGAGAGCGAGAGCAATGCTGCTACAACTGTGGCAAACCAGGCCATCTGGCTCGTGACTGCGACCA
TGCAGATGAGCAGAAATGCTATTCTTGTGGAGAATTCGGACACATTCAAAAAGACTGCACCAAAGTGAAG
TGCTATAGGTGTGGTGAAACTGGTCATGTAGCCATCAACTGCAGCAAGACAAGTGAAGTCAACTGTTACC
GCTGTGGCGAGTCAGGGCACCTTGCACGGGAATGCACAATTGAGGCTACAGCCTAGTAATGAACTAGTCC
GTAACTTGAAAGTATTTCGATTTCTTGGCTTTATATATCTTGTGGAAAGGACGAGACTTGAGGGTTTGGC
CCTCGTCT
