>Addgene plasmid #142855 | TFORF1793 | depositor partial sequence | sequence record 280704 | Barcode
GACTTGAGGGTTTGGCCCTCGTCT
